Addgene plasmid #144436: TFORF2960
Purpose: Lentiviral vector for overexpressing transcription factor ORFs with unique 24-bp barcodes. Barcodes facilitate identification of transcription factors in pooled screens.
Depositing lab: Feng Zhang. Depositing organization: Broad Institute. Publication: A transcription factor atlas of directed differentiation. Joung J, Ma S, Tay T, Geiger-Schuller KR, Kirchgatterer PC, Verdine VK, Guo B, Arias-Garcia MA, Allen WE, Singh A, Kuksenko O, Abudayyeh OO, Gootenberg JS, Fu Z, Macrae RK, Buenrostro JD, Regev A, Zhang F. Cell. 2023 Jan 5;186(1):209-229.e26. doi: 10.1016/j.cell.2022.11.026. PubMed 36608654.
Backbone
  Vector backbone: pLX_TRC317
  Backbone manufacturer: Broad Institute Genetic Perturbation Platform
  Backbone size w/o insert (bp): 8264
  Vector type: Mammalian Expression, Lentiviral
  Selectable markers: Puromycin
Growth in bacteria
  Bacterial resistance: Ampicillin, 100 μg/mL
  Growth temperature: 37°C
  Growth strain: NEB Stable
  Copy number: High Copy
Gene/Insert
  Gene/Insert name: PGR
  Species: H. sapiens (human)
  Insert size (bp): 3014
  Entrez Gene: PGR (a.k.a. NR3C3, PR)
  Promoter: EF1a
  Cloning method: Gateway Cloning
  Sequencing primers: 5′ GGGTGGAGACTGAAGTTAGGCCAG; 3′ CACATAGCGTAAAAGGAGCAACATAG
Resource information
  A portion of this plasmid was derived from a plasmid made by: Broad Institute Genetic Perturbation Platform
Terms and licenses: Academic/Nonprofit Terms; Industry Terms: Not Available to Industry
Depositor comments: NM_000926.4 Please test multiple small colonies in case of plasmid recombination. To make this collection available in a timely manner, a portion of this collection was not fully sequenced by Addgene. If an Addgene verified full plasmid sequence is not available, please contact us prior to placing an order to request the full sequence.
How to cite: TFORF2960 was a gift from Feng Zhang (Addgene plasmid # 144436 ; http://n2t.net/addgene:144436 ; RRID:Addgene_144436)
