[The description below was written by a language model from this plasmid's Addgene catalogue record and pLannotate feature annotations shown in this document.]
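Description:
TFORF2960 is a lentiviral mammalian expression plasmid built on the pLX_TRC317 backbone, carrying the human progesterone receptor gene PGR (also known as NR3C3 or PR) as one member of a barcoded transcription factor ORF collection. In bacteria it is maintained through a high-copy ColE1/pUC-type origin and selected with ampicillin via the β-lactamase gene. An f1 origin and remnants of a lac/lacZα cloning region flanked by T7 and T3 promoters are also present in the backbone. The depositor notes that the plasmid can recombine during propagation, as is common for LTR-containing vectors.

The viral portion has a third-generation, self-inactivating layout. An RSV promoter drives a truncated HIV-1 5' LTR, followed by the Ψ packaging signal with a partial gag sequence, the Rev response element, a cPPT/CTS, a WPRE and a ΔU3 3' LTR, with an SV40 polyadenylation signal downstream. Within the transfer cassette, an SV40 early promoter/origin region precedes the puromycin N-acetyltransferase gene, allowing selection of transduced cells. A separate EF-1α promoter drives the PGR ORF. The ORF was introduced by Gateway cloning and sits between attB1 and attB2 sites, with a V5 epitope tag annotated just downstream of attB2. Whether the tag is translated in frame with PGR cannot be determined from the record.

According to the catalogue entry, each construct in the series carries a unique 24-bp barcode that identifies the transcription factor in pooled overexpression screens. The barcode is not annotated in the feature table, so its position is not stated. The associated work concerns directed differentiation driven by transcription factor overexpression.
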