Features (pLannotate 1.2.2; 34 found; start..end, strand, type, name):
      5..231     +  promoter       RSV promoter: Rous sarcoma virus enhancer/promoter
    232..412     +  LTR            5' LTR (truncated): truncated 5' long terminal repeat (LTR) from HIV-1
    459..584     +  misc_feature   HIV-1 Ψ: packaging signal of human immunodeficiency virus type 1
    568..931     +  CDS            HIV-1 gag (fragment): gag protein from human immunodeficiency virus 1; gag
   1077..1310    +  misc_feature   RRE: The Rev response element (RRE) of HIV-1 allows for Rev-dependent mRNA export from the nucleus to the cytoplasm.
   1687..1713    +  CDS            Rev (fragment): human immunodeficiency virus 1 (HIV-1) Rev protein; rev; enhances nuclear export of unspliced and incompletely spliced viral mRNAs
   1720..1743    +  promoter       SV40 promoter (fragment): SV40 early promoter
   1744..1815    +  promoter       SV40 promoter (fragment): SV40 enhancer and early promoter
   1839..1974    +  rep_origin     SV40 ori: SV40 origin of replication
   2020..2616    +  CDS            PuroR (fragment): puromycin N-acetyltransferase; pac from Streptomyces; confers resistance to puromycin
   2665..2782    +  misc_feature   cPPT/CTS: central polypurine tract and central termination sequence of HIV-1
   2847..2913    +  CDS            small t antigen (fragment): SV40 (simian virus 40) small t antigen
   2920..4098    +  promoter       EF-1α promoter: strong constitutive promoter for human elongation factor EF-1α
   4118..4142    +  protein_bind   attB1: mutant version of attB; recombination site for the Gateway® BP reaction BP Clonase™
   4148..6946    +  CDS            PGR: PRGR_HUMAN - Also known as NR3C3. Experimental evidence at protein level: Swiss-Prot protein existence level 1. [Isoform 4]: Increases mitochondrial membrane potential and cellular respiration upon stimulation by progesterone. From Homo sapiens (Human).
   6951..6975    -  protein_bind   attB2: mutant version of attB; recombination site for the Gateway® BP reaction BP Clonase™
   6983..7024    +  CDS            V5 tag: epitope tag from simian virus 5
   7040..7093    +  promoter       U6 promoter (fragment): RNA polymerase III promoter for human U6 snRNA
   7135..7723    +  misc_feature   WPRE: woodchuck hepatitis virus posttranscriptional regulatory element
   7774..7793    +  misc_feature   cPPT/CTS (fragment): central polypurine tract and central termination sequence of HIV-1
   7795..8028    +  LTR            3' LTR (ΔU3): self-inactivating 3' long terminal repeat (LTR) from HIV-1
   8106..8227    +  polyA_signal   SV40 poly(A) signal: SV40 polyadenylation signal
   8267..8402    +  rep_origin     SV40 ori: SV40 origin of replication
   8423..8441    -  promoter       T7 promoter: promoter for bacteriophage T7 RNA polymerase
   8449..8604    +  CDS            lacZα (fragment): LacZα fragment of β-galactosidase; lacZ fragment
   8609..9037    +  rep_origin     f1 ori (sequence partly withheld): f1 bacteriophage origin of replication; arrow indicates direction of (+) strand synthesis
   9090..9194    +  promoter       AmpR promoter: bla
   9195..10055   +  CDS            AmpR: β-lactamase; bla; confers resistance to ampicillin, carbenicillin, and related antibiotics
  10226..10814   +  rep_origin     ori: high-copy-number ColE1/pMB1/pBR322/pUC origin of replication
  10997..11089   +  CDS            lacI (fragment): lac repressor; lacI; The lac repressor binds to the lac operator to inhibit transcription in E. coli. This inhibition can be relieved by adding lactose or isopropyl-β-D-thiogalactopyranoside (IPTG).
  11102..11123   +  protein_bind   CAP binding site: CAP binding activates transcription in the presence of cAMP. E. coli catabolite activator protein
  11138..11168   +  promoter       lac promoter: promoter for the E. coli lac operon
  11172..11194   +  protein_bind   lac operator (fragment): The lac repressor binds to the lac operator to inhibit transcription in E. coli. This inhibition can be relieved by adding lactose or isopropyl-β-D-thiogalactopyranoside (IPTG). lac repressor encoded by lacI
  11237..11255   +  promoter       T3 promoter: promoter for bacteriophage T3 RNA polymerase
>Addgene plasmid #144436 | TFORF2960 | addgene full sequence | sequence record 407325 | Addgene NGS Result
TTAATGTAGTCTTATGCAATACTCTTGTAGTCTTGCAACATGGTAACGATGAGTTAGCAACATGCCTTAC
AAGGAGAGAAAAAGCACCGTGCATGCCGATTGGTGGAAGTAAGGTGGTACGATCGTGCCTTATTAGGAAG
GCAACAGACGGGTCTGACATGGATTGGACGAACCACTGAATTGCCGCATTGCAGAGATATTGTATTTAAG
TGCCTAGCTCGATACATAAACGGGTCTCTCTGGTTAGACCAGATCTGAGCCTGGGAGCTCTCTGGCTAAC
TAGGGAACCCACTGCTTAAGCCTCAATAAAGCTTGCCTTGAGTGCTTCAAGTAGTGTGTGCCCGTCTGTT
GTGTGACTCTGGTAACTAGAGATCCCTCAGACCCTTTTAGTCAGTGTGGAAAATCTCTAGCAGTGGCGCC
CGAACAGGGACTTGAAAGCGAAAGGGAAACCAGAGGAGCTCTCTCGACGCAGGACTCGGCTTGCTGAAGC
GCGCACGGCAAGAGGCGAGGGGCGGCGACTGGTGAGTACGCCAAAAATTTTGACTAGCGGAGGCTAGAAG
GAGAGAGATGGGTGCGAGAGCGTCAGTATTAAGCGGGGGAGAATTAGATCGCGATGGGAAAAAATTCGGT
TAAGGCCAGGGGGAAAGAAAAAATATAAATTAAAACATATAGTATGGGCAAGCAGGGAGCTAGAACGATT
CGCAGTTAATCCTGGCCTGTTAGAAACATCAGAAGGCTGTAGACAAATACTGGGACAGCTACAACCATCC
CTTCAGACAGGATCAGAAGAACTTAGATCATTATATAATACAGTAGCAACCCTCTATTGTGTGCATCAAA
GGATAGAGATAAAAGACACCAAGGAAGCTTTAGACAAGATAGAGGAAGAGCAAAACAAAAGTAAGACCAC
CGCACAGCAAGCGGCCGCTGATCTTCAGACCTGGAGGAGGAGATATGAGGGACAATTGGAGAAGTGAATT
ATATAAATATAAAGTAGTAAAAATTGAACCATTAGGAGTAGCACCCACCAAGGCAAAGAGAAGAGTGGTG
CAGAGAGAAAAAAGAGCAGTGGGAATAGGAGCTTTGTTCCTTGGGTTCTTGGGAGCAGCAGGAAGCACTA
TGGGCGCAGCGTCAATGACGCTGACGGTACAGGCCAGACAATTATTGTCTGGTATAGTGCAGCAGCAGAA
CAATTTGCTGAGGGCTATTGAGGCGCAACAGCATCTGTTGCAACTCACAGTCTGGGGCATCAAGCAGCTC
CAGGCAAGAATCCTGGCTGTGGAAAGATACCTAAAGGATCAACAGCTCCTGGGGATTTGGGGTTGCTCTG
GAAAACTCATTTGCACCACTGCTGTGCCTTGGAATGCTAGTTGGAGTAATAAATCTCTGGAACAGATTTG
GAATCACACGACCTGGATGGAGTGGGACAGAGAAATTAACAATTACACAAGCTTAATACACTCCTTAATT
GAAGAATCGCAAAACCAGCAAGAAAAGAATGAACAAGAATTATTGGAATTAGATAAATGGGCAAGTTTGT
GGAATTGGTTTAACATAACAAATTGGCTGTGGTATATAAAATTATTCATAATGATAGTAGGAGGCTTGGT
AGGTTTAAGAATAGTTTTTGCTGTACTTTCTATAGTGAATAGAGTTAGGCAGGGATATTCACCATTATCG
TTTCAGACCCACCTCCCAACCCCGAGGGGACCCATGCATTGCATCTCAATTAGTCAGCAACCAGGTGTGG
AAAGTCCCCAGGCTCCCCAGCAGGCAGAAGTATGCAAAGCATGCGTCTCAATTAGTCAGCAACCATAGTC
CCGCCCCTAACTCCGCCCATCCCGCCCCTAACTCCGCCCAGTTCCGCCCATTCTCCGCCCCATGGCTGAC
TAATTTTTTTTATTTATGCAGAGGCCGAGGCCGCCTCGGCCTCTGAGCTATTCCAGAAGTAGTGAGGAGG
CTTTTTTGGAGGCCTAGGCTTTTGCAAAAAGCTTTCTAGAGGTACCACCGGAGCTTACCATGACCGAGTA
CAAGCCCACGGTGCGCCTCGCCACCCGCGACGACGTCCCCAGGGCCGTACGCACCCTCGCCGCCGCGTTC
GCCGACTACCCCGCCACGCGCCACACCGTCGATCCGGACCGCCACATCGAGCGGGTCACCGAGCTGCAAG
AACTCTTCCTCACGCGCGTCGGGCTCGACATCGGCAAGGTGTGGGTCGCGGACGACGGCGCCGCCGTGGC
GGTCTGGACCACGCCGGAGAGCGTCGAAGCGGGGGCGGTGTTCGCCGAGATCGGCCCGCGCATGGCCGAG
TTGAGCGGTTCCCGGCTGGCCGCGCAGCAACAGATGGAAGGCCTCCTGGCGCCGCACCGGCCCAAGGAGC
CCGCGTGGTTCCTGGCCACCGTCGGCGTCTCGCCCGACCACCAGGGCAAGGGTCTGGGCAGCGCCGTCGT
GCTCCCCGGAGTGGAGGCGGCCGAGCGCGCCGGGGTGCCCGCCTTCCTGGAGACCTCCGCGCCCCGCAAC
CTCCCCTTCTACGAGCGGCTCGGCTTCACCGTCACCGCCGACGTCGAGGTGCCCGAAGGACCGCGCACCT
GGTGCATGACCCGCAAGCCCGGTGCCAGTTAACGAATTCTAGATCTTGAGACAAATGGCAGTATTCATCC
ACAATTTTAAAAGAAAAGGGGGGATTGGGGGGTACAGTGCAGGGGAAAGAATAGTAGACATAATAGCAAC
AGACATACAAACTAAAGAATTACAAAAACAAATTACAAAAATTCAAAATTTTCGGGTTTATTACAGGGAC
AGCAGAGATCCACTTTGGCGCCGGCTCGAGGCCTGCAGGTGCAAAGATGGATAAAGTTTTAAACAGAGAG
GAATCTTTGCAGCTAATGGACCTTCTAGGTCTTGAAAGGAGTGGGAATTGGCTCCGGTGCCCGTCAGTGG
GCAGAGCGCACATCGCCCACAGTCCCCGAGAAGTTGGGGGGAGGGGTCGGCAATTGAACCGGTGCCTAGA
GAAGGTGGCGCGGGGTAAACTGGGAAAGTGATGTCGTGTACTGGCTCCGCCTTTTTCCCGAGGGTGGGGG
AGAACCGTATATAAGTGCAGTAGTCGCCGTGAACGTTCTTTTTCGCAACGGGTTTGCCGCCAGAACACAG
GTAAGTGCCGTGTGTGGTTCCCGCGGGCCTGGCCTCTTTACGGGTTATGGCCCTTGCGTGCCTTGAATTA
CTTCCACCTGGCTGCAGTACGTGATTCTTGATCCCGAGCTTCGGGTTGGAAGTGGGTGGGAGAGTTCGAG
GCCTTGCGCTTAAGGAGCCCCTTCGCCTCGTGCTTGAGTTGAGGCCTGGCCTGGGCGCTGGGGCCGCCGC
GTGCGAATCTGGTGGCACCTTCGCGCCTGTCTCGCTGCTTTCGATAAGTCTCTAGCCATTTAAAATTTTT
GATGACCTGCTGCGACGCTTTTTTTCTGGCAAGATAGTCTTGTAAATGCGGGCCAAGATCTGCACACTGG
TATTTCGGTTTTTGGGGCCGCGGGCGGCGACGGGGCCCGTGCGTCCCAGCGCACATGTTCGGCGAGGCGG
GGCCTGCGAGCGCGGCCACCGAGAATCGGACGGGGGTAGTCTCAAGCTGGCCGGCCTGCTCTGGTGCCTG
GCCTCGCGCCGCCGTGTATCGCCCCGCCCTGGGCGGCAAGGCTGGCCCGGTCGGCACCAGTTGCGTGAGC
GGAAAGATGGCCGCTTCCCGGCCCTGCTGCAGGGAGCTCAAAATGGAGGACGCGGCGCTCGGGAGAGCGG
GCGGGTGAGTCACCCACACAAAGGAAAAGGGCCTTTCCGTCCTCAGCCGTCGCTTCATGTGACTCCACGG
AGTACCGGGCGCCGTCCAGGCACCTCGATTAGTTCTCGAGCTTTTGGAGTACGTCGTCTTTAGGTTGGGG
GGAGGGGTTTTATGCGATGGAGTTTCCCCACACTGAGTGGGTGGAGACTGAAGTTAGGCCAGCTTGGCAC
TTGATGTAATTCTCCTTGGAATTTGCCCTTTTTGAGTTTGGATCTTGGTTCATTCTCAAGCCTCAGACAG
TGGTTCAAAGTTTTTTTCTTCCATTTCAGGTGTCGTGAGGCTAGCATCGATTGATCAACAAGTTTGTACA
AAAAAGCAGGCTTCACCATGACTGAACTGAAGGCAAAGGGTCCCCGGGCTCCCCACGTGGCGGGCGGCCC
GCCCTCCCCCGAGGTCGGATCCCCACTGCTGTGTCGCCCAGCCGCAGGTCCGTTCCCGGGGAGCCAGACC
TCGGACACCTTGCCCGAAGTTTCGGCCATACCTATCTCCCTGGACGGGCTACTCTTCCCTCGGCCCTGCC
AGGGACAGGACCCCTCCGACGAAAAGACGCAGGACCAGCAGTCGCTGTCGGACGTGGAGGGCGCATATTC
CAGAGCTGAAGCTACAAGGGGTGCTGGAGGCAGCAGTTCTAGTCCCCCAGAAAAGGACAGCGGACTGCTG
GACAGTGTCTTGGACACTCTGTTGGCGCCCTCAGGTCCCGGGCAGAGCCAACCCAGCCCTCCCGCCTGCG
AGGTCACCAGCTCTTGGTGCCTGTTTGGCCCCGAACTTCCCGAAGATCCACCGGCTGCCCCCGCCACCCA
GCGGGTGTTGTCCCCGCTCATGAGCCGGTCCGGGTGCAAGGTTGGAGACAGCTCCGGGACGGCAGCTGCC
CATAAAGTGCTGCCCCGGGGCCTGTCACCAGCCCGGCAGCTGCTGCTCCCGGCCTCTGAGAGCCCTCACT
GGTCCGGGGCCCCAGTGAAGCCGTCTCCGCAGGCCGCTGCGGTGGAGGTTGAGGAGGAGGATGGCTCTGA
GTCCGAGGAGTCTGCGGGTCCGCTTCTGAAGGGCAAACCTCGGGCCCTGGGTGGCGCGGCGGCTGGAGGA
GGAGCCGCGGCTGTCCCGCCGGGGGCGGCAGCAGGAGGCGTCGCCCTGGTCCCCAAGGAAGATTCCCGCT
TCTCAGCGCCCAGGGTCGCCCTGGTGGAGCAGGACGCGCCGATGGCGCCCGGGCGCTCCCCGCTGGCCAC
CACGGTGATGGATTTCATCCACGTGCCTATCCTGCCTCTCAATCACGCCTTATTGGCAGCCCGCACTCGG
CAGCTGCTGGAAGACGAAAGTTACGACGGCGGGGCCGGGGCTGCCAGCGCCTTTGCCCCGCCGCGGAGTT
CACCCTGTGCCTCGTCCACCCCGGTCGCTGTAGGCGACTTCCCCGACTGCGCGTACCCGCCCGACGCCGA
GCCCAAGGACGACGCGTACCCTCTCTATAGCGACTTCCAGCCGCCCGCTCTAAAGATAAAGGAGGAGGAG
GAAGGTGCGGAGGCCTCCGCGCGCTCCCCGCGTTCCTACCTTGTGGCCGGTGCCAACCCCGCAGCCTTCC
CGGATTTCCCGTTGGGGCCACCGCCCCCGCTGCCGCCGCGAGCGACCCCATCCAGACCCGGGGAAGCGGC
GGTGACGGCCGCACCCGCCAGTGCCTCAGTCTCGTCTGCGTCCTCCTCGGGGTCGACCCTGGAGTGCATC
CTGTACAAAGCGGAGGGCGCGCCGCCCCAGCAGGGCCCGTTCGCGCCGCCGCCCTGCAAGGCGCCGGGCG
CGAGCGGCTGCCTGCTCCCGCGGGACGGCCTGCCCTCCACCTCCGCCTCTGCCGCCGCCGCCGGGGCGGC
CCCCGCGCTCTACCCTGCACTCGGCCTCAACGGGCTCCCGCAGCTCGGCTACCAGGCCGCCGTGCTCAAG
GAGGGCCTGCCGCAGGTCTACCCGCCCTATCTCAACTACCTGAGGCCGGATTCAGAAGCCAGCCAGAGCC
CACAATACAGCTTCGAGTCATTACCTCAGAAGATTTGTTTAATCTGTGGGGATGAAGCATCAGGCTGTCA
TTATGGTGTCCTTACCTGTGGGAGCTGTAAGGTCTTCTTTAAGAGGGCAATGGAAGGGCAGCACAACTAC
TTATGTGCTGGAAGAAATGACTGCATCGTTGATAAAATCCGCAGAAAAAACTGCCCAGCATGTCGCCTTA
GAAAGTGCTGTCAGGCTGGCATGGTCCTTGGAGGTCGAAAATTTAAAAAGTTCAATAAAGTCAGAGTTGT
GAGAGCACTGGATGCTGTTGCTCTCCCACAGCCAGTGGGCGTTCCAAATGAAAGCCAAGCCCTAAGCCAG
AGATTCACTTTTTCACCAGGTCAAGACATACAGTTGATTCCACCACTGATCAACCTGTTAATGAGCATTG
AACCAGATGTGATCTATGCAGGACATGACAACACAAAACCTGACACCTCCAGTTCTTTGCTGACAAGTCT
TAATCAACTAGGCGAGAGGCAACTTCTTTCAGTAGTCAAGTGGTCTAAATCATTGCCAGGTTTTCGAAAC
TTACATATTGATGACCAGATAACTCTCATTCAGTATTCTTGGATGAGCTTAATGGTGTTTGGTCTAGGAT
GGAGATCCTACAAACACGTCAGTGGGCAGATGCTGTATTTTGCACCTGATCTAATACTAAATGAACAGCG
GATGAAAGAATCATCATTCTATTCATTATGCCTTACCATGTGGCAGATCCCACAGGAGTTTGTCAAGCTT
CAAGTTAGCCAAGAAGAGTTCCTCTGTATGAAAGTATTGTTACTTCTTAATACAATTCCTTTGGAAGGGC
TACGAAGTCAAACCCAGTTTGAGGAGATGAGGTCAAGCTACATTAGAGAGCTCATCAAGGCAATTGGTTT
GAGGCAAAAAGGAGTTGTGTCGAGCTCACAGCGTTTCTATCAACTTACAAAACTTCTTGATAACTTGCAT
GATCTTGTCAAACAACTTCATCTGTACTGCTTGAATACATTTATCCAGTCCCGGGCACTGAGTGTTGAAT
TTCCAGAAATGATGTCTGAAGTTATTGCTGCACAATTACCCAAGATATTGGCAGGGATGGTGAAACCCCT
TCTCTTTCATAAAAAGTGAGACCCAGCTTTCTTGTACAAAGTGGTTGATATCGGTAAGCCTATCCCTAAC
CCTCTCCTCGGTCTCGATTCTACGTAGTAATGAACTAGTCCGTAACTTGAAAGTATTTCGATTTCTTGGC
TTTATATATCTTGTGGAAAGGACGACCCATCCGAAAGCAACTAACCCTTACGCGTTAAGTCGACAATCAA
CCTCTGGATTACAAAATTTGTGAAAGATTGACTGGTATTCTTAACTATGTTGCTCCTTTTACGCTATGTG
GATACGCTGCTTTAATGCCTTTGTATCATGCTATTGCTTCCCGTATGGCTTTCATTTTCTCCTCCTTGTA
TAAATCCTGGTTGCTGTCTCTTTATGAGGAGTTGTGGCCCGTTGTCAGGCAACGTGGCGTGGTGTGCACT
GTGTTTGCTGACGCAACCCCCACTGGTTGGGGCATTGCCACCACCTGTCAGCTCCTTTCCGGGACTTTCG
CTTTCCCCCTCCCTATTGCCACGGCGGAACTCATCGCCGCCTGCCTTGCCCGCTGCTGGACAGGGGCTCG
GCTGTTGGGCACTGACAATTCCGTGGTGTTGTCGGGGAAATCATCGTCCTTTCCTTGGCTGCTCGCCTGT
GTTGCCACCTGGATTCTGCGCGGGACGTCCTTCTGCTACGTCCCTTCGGCCCTCAATCCAGCGGACCTTC
CTTCCCGCGGCCTGCTGCCGGCTCTGCGGCCTCTTCCGCGTCTTCGCCTTCGCCCTCAGACGAGTCGGAT
CTCCCTTTGGGCCGCCTCCCCGCGTCGACTTTAAGACCAATGACTTACAAGGCAGCTGTAGATCTTAGCC
ACTTTTTAAAAGAAAAGGGGGGACTGGAAGGGCTAATTCACTCCCAACGAAGACAAGATCTGCTTTTTGC
TTGTACTGGGTCTCTCTGGTTAGACCAGATCTGAGCCTGGGAGCTCTCTGGCTAACTAGGGAACCCACTG
CTTAAGCCTCAATAAAGCTTGCCTTGAGTGCTTCAAGTAGTGTGTGCCCGTCTGTTGTGTGACTCTGGTA
ACTAGAGATCCCTCAGACCCTTTTAGTCAGTGTGGAAAATCTCTAGCAGTACGTATAGTAGTTCATGTCA
TCTTATTATTCAGTATTTATAACTTGCAAAGAAATGAATATCAGAGAGTGAGAGGAACTTGTTTATTGCA
GCTTATAATGGTTACAAATAAAGCAATAGCATCACAAATTTCACAAATAAAGCATTTTTTTCACTGCATT
CTAGTTGTGGTTTGTCCAAACTCATCAATGTATCTTATCATGTCTGGCTCTAGCTATCCCGCCCCTAACT
CCGCCCATCCCGCCCCTAACTCCGCCCAGTTCCGCCCATTCTCCGCCCCATGGCTGACTAATTTTTTTTA
TTTATGCAGAGGCCGAGGCCGCCTCGGCCTCTGAGCTATTCCAGAAGTAGTGAGGAGGCTTTTTTGGAGG
CCTAGGGACGTACCCAATTCGCCCTATAGTGAGTCGTATTACGCGCGCTCACTGGCCGTCGTTTTACAAC
GTCGTGACTGGGAAAACCCTGGCGTTACCCAACTTAATCGCCTTGCAGCACATCCCCCTTTCGCCAGCTG
GCGTAATAGCGAAGAGGCCCGCACCGATCGCCCTTCCCAACAGTTGCGCAGCCTGAATGGCGAATGGG
[124 nt withheld, positions 8609-8732]
C
[91 nt withheld, positions 8734-8824]
A
[49 nt withheld, positions 8826-8874]
CCTTTGACGTTGGAGTCCACGTTCTTT
[37 nt withheld, positions 8902-8938]
ACCCTATCTCGGTCTATTCTTTTGATTTATAAGGGATTTTGCCGATTTCGGCCTATTGGTTAAAAAATGA
GCTGATTTAACAAAAATTTAACGCGAATTTTAACAAAATATTAACGCTTACAATTTAGGTGGCACTTTTC
GGGGAAATGTGCGCGGAACCCCTATTTGTTTATTTTTCTAAATACATTCAAATATGTATCCGCTCATGAG
ACAATAACCCTGATAAATGCTTCAATAATATTGAAAAAGGAAGAGTATGAGTATTCAACATTTCCGTGTC
GCCCTTATTCCCTTTTTTGCGGCATTTTGCCTTCCTGTTTTTGCTCACCCAGAAACGCTGGTGAAAGTAA
AAGATGCTGAAGATCAGTTGGGTGCACGAGTGGGTTACATCGAACTGGATCTCAACAGCGGTAAGATCCT
TGAGAGTTTTCGCCCCGAAGAACGTTTTCCAATGATGAGCACTTTTAAAGTTCTGCTATGTGGCGCGGTA
TTATCCCGTATTGACGCCGGGCAAGAGCAACTCGGTCGCCGCATACACTATTCTCAGAATGACTTGGTTG
AGTACTCACCAGTCACAGAAAAGCATCTTACGGATGGCATGACAGTAAGAGAATTATGCAGTGCTGCCAT
AACCATGAGTGATAACACTGCGGCCAACTTACTTCTGACAACGATCGGAGGACCGAAGGAGCTAACCGCT
TTTTTGCACAACATGGGGGATCATGTAACTCGCCTTGATCGTTGGGAACCGGAGCTGAATGAAGCCATAC
CAAACGACGAGCGTGACACCACGATGCCTGTAGCAATGGCAACAACGTTGCGCAAACTATTAACTGGCGA
ACTACTTACTCTAGCTTCCCGGCAACAATTAATAGACTGGATGGAGGCGGATAAAGTTGCAGGACCACTT
CTGCGCTCGGCCCTTCCGGCTGGCTGGTTTATTGCTGATAAATCTGGAGCCGGTGAGCGTGGGTCTCGCG
GTATCATTGCAGCACTGGGGCCAGATGGTAAGCCCTCCCGTATCGTAGTTATCTACACGACGGGGAGTCA
GGCAACTATGGATGAACGAAATAGACAGATCGCTGAGATAGGTGCCTCACTGATTAAGCATTGGTAACTG
TCAGACCAAGTTTACTCATATATACTTTAGATTGATTTAAAACTTCATTTTTAATTTAAAAGGATCTAGG
TGAAGATCCTTTTTGATAATCTCATGACCAAAATCCCTTAACGTGAGTTTTCGTTCCACTGAGCGTCAGA
CCCCGTAGAAAAGATCAAAGGATCTTCTTGAGATCCTTTTTTTCTGCGCGTAATCTGCTGCTTGCAAACA
AAAAAACCACCGCTACCAGCGGTGGTTTGTTTGCCGGATCAAGAGCTACCAACTCTTTTTCCGAAGGTAA
CTGGCTTCAGCAGAGCGCAGATACCAAATACTGTTCTTCTAGTGTAGCCGTAGTTAGGCCACCACTTCAA
GAACTCTGTAGCACCGCCTACATACCTCGCTCTGCTAATCCTGTTACCAGTGGCTGCTGCCAGTGGCGAT
AAGTCGTGTCTTACCGGGTTGGACTCAAGACGATAGTTACCGGATAAGGCGCAGCGGTCGGGCTGAACGG
GGGGTTCGTGCACACAGCCCAGCTTGGAGCGAACGACCTACACCGAACTGAGATACCTACAGCGTGAGCT
ATGAGAAAGCGCCACGCTTCCCGAAGGGAGAAAGGCGGACAGGTATCCGGTAAGCGGCAGGGTCGGAACA
GGAGAGCGCACGAGGGAGCTTCCAGGGGGAAACGCCTGGTATCTTTATAGTCCTGTCGGGTTTCGCCACC
TCTGACTTGAGCGTCGATTTTTGTGATGCTCGTCAGGGGGGCGGAGCCTATGGAAAAACGCCAGCAACGC
GGCCTTTTTACGGTTCCTGGCCTTTTGCTGGCCTTTTGCTCACATGTTCTTTCCTGCGTTATCCCCTGAT
TCTGTGGATAACCGTATTACCGCCTTTGAGTGAGCTGATACCGCTCGCCGCAGCCGAACGACCGAGCGCA
GCGAGTCAGTGAGCGAGGAAGCGGAAGAGCGCCCAATACGCAAACCGCCTCTCCCCGCGCGTTGGCCGAT
TCATTAATGCAGCTGGCACGACAGGTTTCCCGACTGGAAAGCGGGCAGTGAGCGCAACGCAATTAATGTG
AGTTAGCTCACTCATTAGGCACCCCAGGCTTTACACTTTATGCTTCCGGCTCGTATGTTGTGTGGAATTG
TGAGCGGATAACAATTTCACACAGGAAACAGCTATGACCATGATTACGCCAAGCGCGCAATTAACCCTCA
CTAAAGGGAACAAAAGCTGGAGCTGCAAGC
