>Addgene plasmid #144436 | TFORF2960 | depositor partial sequence | sequence record 285423 | Insert
ATCGATTGATCAACAAGTTTGTACAAAAAAGCAGGCTTCACCATGACTGAACTGAAGGCAAAGGGTCCCC
GGGCTCCCCACGTGGCGGGCGGCCCGCCCTCCCCCGAGGTCGGATCCCCACTGCTGTGTCGCCCAGCCGC
AGGTCCGTTCCCGGGGAGCCAGACCTCGGACACCTTGCCCGAAGTTTCGGCCATACCTATCTCCCTGGAC
GGGCTACTCTTCCCTCGGCCCTGCCAGGGACAGGACCCCTCCGACGAAAAGACGCAGGACCAGCAGTCGC
TGTCGGACGTGGAGGGCGCATATTCCAGAGCTGAAGCTACAAGGGGTGCTGGAGGCAGCAGTTCTAGTCC
CCCAGAAAAGGACAGCGGACTGCTGGACAGTGTCTTGGACACTCTGTTGGCGCCCTCAGGTCCCGGGCAG
AGCCAACCCAGCCCTCCCGCCTGCGAGGTCACCAGCTCTTGGTGCCTGTTTGGCCCCGAACTTCCCGAAG
ATCCACCGGCTGCCCCCGCCACCCAGCGGGTGTTGTCCCCGCTCATGAGCCGGTCCGGGTGCAAGGTTGG
AGACAGCTCCGGGACGGCAGCTGCCCATAAAGTGCTGCCCCGGGGCCTGTCACCAGCCCGGCAGCTGCTG
CTCCCGGCCTCTGAGAGCCCTCACTGGTCCGGGGCCCCAGTGAAGCCGTCTCCGCAGGCCGCTGCGGTGG
AGGTTGAGGAGGAGGATGGCTCTGAGTCCGAGGAGTCTGCGGGTCCGCTTCTGAAGGGCAAACCTCGGGC
CCTGGGTGGCGCGGCGGCTGGAGGAGGAGCCGCGGCTGTCCCGCCGGGGGCGGCAGCAGGAGGCGTCGCC
CTGGTCCCCAAGGAAGATTCCCGCTTCTCAGCGCCCAGGGTCGCCCTGGTGGAGCAGGACGCGCCGATGG
CGCCCGGGCGCTCCCCGCTGGCCACCACGGTGATGGATTTCATCCACGTGCCTATCCTGCCTCTCAATCA
CGCCTTATTGGCAGCCCGCACTCGGCAGCTGCTGGAAGACGAAAGTTACGACGGCGGGGCCGGGGCTGCC
AGCGCCTTTGCCCCGCCGCGGAGTTCACCCTGTGCCTCGTCCACCCCGGTCGCTGTAGGCGACTTCCCCG
ACTGCGCGTACCCGCCCGACGCCGAGCCCAAGGACGACGCGTACCCTCTCTATAGCGACTTCCAGCCGCC
CGCTCTAAAGATAAAGGAGGAGGAGGAAGGTGCGGAGGCCTCCGCGCGCTCCCCGCGTTCCTACCTTGTG
GCCGGTGCCAACCCCGCAGCCTTCCCGGATTTCCCGTTGGGGCCACCGCCCCCGCTGCCGCCGCGAGCGA
CCCCATCCAGACCCGGGGAAGCGGCGGTGACGGCCGCACCCGCCAGTGCCTCAGTCTCGTCTGCGTCCTC
CTCGGGGTCGACCCTGGAGTGCATCCTGTACAAAGCGGAGGGCGCGCCGCCCCAGCAGGGCCCGTTCGCG
CCGCCGCCCTGCAAGGCGCCGGGCGCGAGCGGCTGCCTGCTCCCGCGGGACGGCCTGCCCTCCACCTCCG
CCTCTGCCGCCGCCGCCGGGGCGGCCCCCGCGCTCTACCCTGCACTCGGCCTCAACGGGCTCCCGCAGCT
CGGCTACCAGGCCGCCGTGCTCAAGGAGGGCCTGCCGCAGGTCTACCCGCCCTATCTCAACTACCTGAGG
CCGGATTCAGAAGCCAGCCAGAGCCCACAATACAGCTTCGAGTCATTACCTCAGAAGATTTGTTTAATCT
GTGGGGATGAAGCATCAGGCTGTCATTATGGTGTCCTTACCTGTGGGAGCTGTAAGGTCTTCTTTAAGAG
GGCAATGGAAGGGCAGCACAACTACTTATGTGCTGGAAGAAATGACTGCATCGTTGATAAAATCCGCAGA
AAAAACTGCCCAGCATGTCGCCTTAGAAAGTGCTGTCAGGCTGGCATGGTCCTTGGAGGTCGAAAATTTA
AAAAGTTCAATAAAGTCAGAGTTGTGAGAGCACTGGATGCTGTTGCTCTCCCACAGCCAGTGGGCGTTCC
AAATGAAAGCCAAGCCCTAAGCCAGAGATTCACTTTTTCACCAGGTCAAGACATACAGTTGATTCCACCA
CTGATCAACCTGTTAATGAGCATTGAACCAGATGTGATCTATGCAGGACATGACAACACAAAACCTGACA
CCTCCAGTTCTTTGCTGACAAGTCTTAATCAACTAGGCGAGAGGCAACTTCTTTCAGTAGTCAAGTGGTC
TAAATCATTGCCAGGTTTTCGAAACTTACATATTGATGACCAGATAACTCTCATTCAGTATTCTTGGATG
AGCTTAATGGTGTTTGGTCTAGGATGGAGATCCTACAAACACGTCAGTGGGCAGATGCTGTATTTTGCAC
CTGATCTAATACTAAATGAACAGCGGATGAAAGAATCATCATTCTATTCATTATGCCTTACCATGTGGCA
GATCCCACAGGAGTTTGTCAAGCTTCAAGTTAGCCAAGAAGAGTTCCTCTGTATGAAAGTATTGTTACTT
CTTAATACAATTCCTTTGGAAGGGCTACGAAGTCAAACCCAGTTTGAGGAGATGAGGTCAAGCTACATTA
GAGAGCTCATCAAGGCAATTGGTTTGAGGCAAAAAGGAGTTGTGTCGAGCTCACAGCGTTTCTATCAACT
TACAAAACTTCTTGATAACTTGCATGATCTTGTCAAACAACTTCATCTGTACTGCTTGAATACATTTATC
CAGTCCCGGGCACTGAGTGTTGAATTTCCAGAAATGATGTCTGAAGTTATTGCTGCACAATTACCCAAGA
TATTGGCAGGGATGGTGAAACCCCTTCTCTTTCATAAAAAGTGAGACCCAGCTTTCTTGTACAAAGTGGT
TGATATCGGTAAGCCTATCCCTAACCCTCTCCTCGGTCTCGATTCTACGTAGTAATGAACTAGTCCGTAA
CTTGAAAGTATTTCGATTTCTTGGCTTTATATATCTTGTGGAAAGGACGACCCATCCGAAAGCAACTAAC
CCTT
