>Addgene plasmid #144436 | TFORF2960 | depositor partial sequence | sequence record 285424 | Barcode
CCCATCCGAAAGCAACTAACCCTT
